>Addgene plasmid #39642 | KHBD00547 | depositor partial sequence | sequence record 50082 | KHBD00547 sequence 1437 bps
ATGCTCTGCCCTCCAACCATGCGTCCGGCCAGTCCCGCCGAATCCGAAATCTCCGTGGGCGGAGCCCCCA
GCCCGCTGCCCACGCAGCATCATACGCATCCGCACTCGCATCCTCATCCGCTGCAGCATCCGCGGGCCAG
CACCATTGATCTGCTGCAGCAGCAGCAGCTGCTGATGCAGCACCATGCCGCAGCAGCCGCCGCAGCAGCT
GCAGCCGCCTCCGGACTCACCCGGAGTGCCGTCGGCAATTTGCCGGAGGACTACTTCCATCCGCTGAAGC
GCCTGCGCATGTCCTCGTCCTCCTCGGAGCCACGAGACCACACGCCCAGTCCGCCGTCAGCAGTTCCGGA
GCCCCAGACCAACCAGACTACCAAGTCGGCCATCGAGGGGGTTAAGAGCTTCTCCATCGCGGACATACTG
GGTCACTCGGAGAAGCAGCGCGAGGAGTCCGTTTCCCCGCCCCCAAATGCAAACCTCCTGGCTCCACCTG
CCTCCCGGCCCATTGCCCCCTCGGGCGGATTACTGCAGCCACGCACGGAACCGTTGGATGTCCACCCGGC
CGCTGCTGCTGCCATGCTCCTGCCAAGCGGACAGATTGTTCGGCCGTGGGATCACCTCCTGGGGCCGACC
ATGCCCGTCCGCCCCTTCATCCCCTCCGCCCTGCTGCACTACGAGCAGCGCCTGGCCCTGGACTACCATC
GCCAGTTGCAGGAACACTTTAACGCCCAGGCCCAGCTCCTTCGCCACATGGGCATGAATCCCGCGATCAT
CGCTTCCGAGGACGGCAGCTCGGAGCGTTCCCAGCGATCGAGCAGCAGCAATGGCAGCACCGAATGCTGC
AGCCCACGGCAGGCGGAAAAACTTGAAAAACTAACCACCCAAGAGGGAAGTGAGGAAGCTCAGAAGAAGA
AATCAGAGGAGCAGCCAACGGGTTCAGGAAAGTCAAACGGAGACACTCCTCTGGATGCTCTCTTCCAGAT
GACCACAAAGGACTTTGACGAGTCGCAAGATAAATCCCACTTGGACATCTTCTCGAACAGGCCGCAGCCG
AAGAAGAAGCGCAAGTCGCGCACCGCCTTCACCAACCACCAGATCTTTGAGCTGGAGAAGCGGTTCCTCT
ACCAGAAGTACCTGTCGCCAGCGGACCGCGATGAGATCGCCGCCTCACTGGGACTGTCCAACGCCCAGGT
GATCACCTGGTTCCAGAACCGGCGAGCCAAGCAGAAGCGGGACATCGAGGAGCTGAAGAAGGACTTCGAT
AGCGTCAAGGTCTTCTCCGCCCACAAGTCCTTCCTGGAGAACGTGAACGACCTAAGCATCCTCAAGAAGA
AGCCCATGCATGAGTCGGACATGGTGGGCCTGGCCGCTGCGGCAGCCGCTGCCGGAATGGTGGTTCCCGT
GCCTGGATCCGTGCCAATGGGAGGCGCTCCGCCCAAA
