>Addgene plasmid #39642 | KHBD00547 | addgene partial sequence | sequence record 52460 | M13-F20 5'-TGTAAAACGACGGCCAGT-3'
GATTTTATTTTGACTGATAGTGACCTGTTCGTTGCAACAAATTGATGAGCAATGCTTTTTTATAATGCCA
ACTTTGTACAAAAAAGTTGGCACCATGCTCTGCCCTCCAACCATGCGTCCGGCCAGTCCCGCCGAATCCG
AAATCTCCGTGGGCGGAGCCCCCAGCCCGCTGCCCACGCAGCATCATACGCATCCGCACTCGCATCCTCA
TCCGCTGCAGCATCCGCGGGCCAGCACCATTGATCTGCTGCAGCAGCAGCAGCTGCTGATGCAGCACCAT
GCCGCAGCAGCCGCCGCAGCAGCTGCAGCCGCCTCCGGACTCACCCGGAGTGCCGTCGGCAATTTGCCGG
AGGACTACTTCCATCCGCTGAAGCGCCTGCGCATGTCCTCGTCCTCCTCGGAGCCACGAGACCACACGCC
CAGTCCGCCGTCAGCAGTTCCGGAGCCCCAGACCAACCAGACTACCAAGTCGGCCATCGAGGGGGTTAAG
AGCTTCTCCATCGCGGACATACTGGGTCACTCGGAGAAGCAGCGCGAGGAGTCCGTTTCCCCGCCCCCAA
ATGCAAACCTCCTGGCTCCACCTGCCTCCCGGCCCATTGCCCCCTCGGGCGGATTACTGCAGCCACGCAC
GGAACCGTTGGATGTCCACCCGGCCGCTGCTGCTGCCATGCTCCTGCCAAGCGGACAGATTGTTCGGCCG
TGGGATCACCTCCTGGGGCCGACCATGC
