[The description below was written by a language model from this plasmid's Addgene catalogue record.]
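Description:
KHBD00547 is a Gateway entry clone built in the pDONR221 backbone (Invitrogen), carrying the open reading frame of the Drosophila melanogaster gene CG6545, also known as lbe or ladybird early. The insert is recorded as 1437 bp in a backbone of about 2.5 kb once the donor cassette has been replaced. The plasmid is maintained in standard E. coli cloning strains such as DH5alpha as a high-copy plasmid under kanamycin selection. No feature table accompanies the record, so element positions and the exact recombination site arrangement are not documented here. As a product of Gateway cloning into a DONR vector, the ORF would be expected to sit between attL recombination sites, and the listed M13 forward and reverse primer sites allow the insert to be sequenced from both ends.

The construct has no promoter driving the insert, so it is not an expression plasmid in its own right. It serves as a shuttle clone from which the coding sequence can be transferred by LR recombination into destination vectors that supply promoters, tags or fusion partners. The depositor notes that ORFs in this collection were cloned open-ended, without a stop codon, which permits in-frame C-terminal fusions after transfer, and means that a destination vector must provide the termination signal. The clone belongs to a collection of Drosophila ORFs associated with work on automated screening of protein-DNA interactions at fly regulatory elements, and it is suited to generating lbe fusion constructs for such interaction assays or for other expression studies.
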