Addgene plasmid #39642: KHBD00547
Depositing lab: Bart Deplancke. Depositing organization: Swiss Federal Institute of Technology (EPFL). Publication: Automated protein-DNA interaction screening of Drosophila regulatory elements. Korneel Hens, Jean-Daniel Feuz, Alina Isakova, Antonina Lagovitina, Andreas Massouras, Julien Bryois, Patrick Callaerts, Susan E. Celniker, Bart Deplancke. Nat Methods. 2011 Oct 30;8(12):1065-70. 10.1038/nmeth.1763 PubMed 22037703.
Backbone
  Vector backbone: pDONR221
  Backbone manufacturer: Invitrogen
  Backbone size w/o insert (bp): 2536
  Vector type: Gateway DONR vector
Growth in bacteria
  Bacterial resistance: Kanamycin, 50 μg/mL
  Growth temperature: 37°C
  Growth strain: DH5alpha
  Copy number: High Copy
Gene/Insert
  Gene/Insert name: CG6545 (alt names: FBgn0011278; lbe; ladybird early)
  Species: D. melanogaster (fly)
  Insert size (bp): 1437
  Entrez Gene: lbe (a.k.a. Dmel_CG6545, CG6545, Dmel\CG6545, Hox11-D125, Lb, Lbe, NK?, lb)
  Promoter: none
  Cloning method: Gateway Cloning
  Sequencing primers: 5′ M13-F20; 3′ M13R
Terms and licenses: Academic/Nonprofit Terms; Industry Terms: Not Available to Industry
Depositor comments: Please note that the ORFs in this collection were cloned open-ended (without a stop codon).
How to cite: KHBD00547 was a gift from Bart Deplancke (Addgene plasmid # 39642 ; http://n2t.net/addgene:39642 ; RRID:Addgene_39642)
